Addgene plasmid #111459: Kv7.4 (1-645, Δ368-523)/HA tag/pcDNA3.1
Purpose: Electrophysiology in HEK cell
Depositing lab: Dan Minor. Depositing organization: University of California, San Francisco (UCSF). Publication: A Calmodulin C-Lobe Ca(2+)-Dependent Switch Governs Kv7 Channel Function. Chang A, Abderemane-Ali F, Hura GL, Rossen ND, Gate RE, Minor DL Jr.. Neuron. 2018 Feb 21;97(4):836-852.e6. doi: 10.1016/j.neuron.2018.01.035. Epub 2018 Feb 8. PubMed 29429937.
Backbone
  Vector backbone: pcDNA3.1
  Backbone manufacturer: Invitrogen
  Vector type: Mammalian Expression
Growth in bacteria
  Bacterial resistance: Ampicillin, 100 μg/mL
  Growth temperature: 37°C
  Growth strain: DH5alpha
  Copy number: High Copy
Gene/Insert
  Gene/Insert name: potassium voltage-gated channel subfamily KQT member 4 isoform a [Homo sapiens]
  Species: H. sapiens (human)
  Mutation: Kv7.4 (1-645, Δ368-523), C643A
  Entrez Gene: KCNQ4 (a.k.a. DFNA2, DFNA2A, KV7.4)
  Tag / fusion protein: Ha Tag
  Cloning method: Ligation Independent Cloning
  Sequencing primers: 5′ CMV Forward; 3′ GCGGACTTGAAGAAGTC
Terms and licenses: Academic/Nonprofit Terms; Industry Terms: Not Available to Industry
How to cite: Kv7.4 (1-645, Δ368-523)/HA tag/pcDNA3.1 was a gift from Dan Minor (Addgene plasmid # 111459 ; http://n2t.net/addgene:111459 ; RRID:Addgene_111459)
