[The description below was written by a language model from this plasmid's Addgene catalogue record and pLannotate feature annotations shown in this document.]
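Description:
Kv7.4 (1-645, Δ368-523)/HA tag/pcDNA3.1 is a mammalian expression plasmid built on the Invitrogen pcDNA3.1 backbone, carrying an engineered form of the human voltage-gated potassium channel Kv7.4 (KCNQ4, isoform a). The channel is truncated to residues 1-645, has an internal deletion of residues 368-523, and bears a C643A substitution. The plasmid replicates in E. coli from a high-copy ColE1/pUC-type origin with ampicillin selection through the β-lactamase gene, and it also contains an f1 origin. An SV40 promoter-driven neomycin phosphotransferase cassette with an SV40 polyadenylation signal would allow G418 selection of transfected mammalian cells.

Expression of the channel is driven by the CMV immediate early enhancer and promoter and terminated by the bovine growth hormone poly(A) signal. Flanking T7 and SP6 promoters are standard backbone elements. The 1,470-nt KCNQ4 fragment in the feature table is consistent with the doubly shortened coding region. The tags are less clear: the catalogue entry and construct name list an HA tag, but the annotation of the sequenced plasmid reports no HA feature. It instead shows a partial TEV protease site, EGFP and a polyhistidine tag directly downstream of the channel sequence. The record does not show whether these are translated in frame with the channel or lie behind a stop codon, nor where the HA epitope sits, so the tag arrangement should be checked against the sequence.

The stated purpose is electrophysiology in HEK cells, in which the construct is transfected to record currents from the modified channel. The associated work concerns calcium-dependent regulation of Kv7 channels by calmodulin.
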