Features (pLannotate 1.2.2; 24 found; start..end, strand, type, name):
     28..80      -  misc_feature   bom (fragment): basis of mobility region from pBR322
    235..614     +  enhancer       CMV enhancer: human cytomegalovirus immediate early enhancer
    615..818     +  promoter       CMV promoter: human cytomegalovirus (CMV) immediate early promoter
    814..847     +  LTR            5' LTR (truncated) (fragment): truncated 5' long terminal repeat (LTR) from HIV-1
    863..881     +  promoter       T7 promoter: promoter for bacteriophage T7 RNA polymerase
    965..2434    +  CDS            KCNQ4 (fragment): KCNQ4_HUMAN - Experimental evidence at protein level: Swiss-Prot protein existence level 1. Probably important in the regulation of neuronal excitability. May underlie a potassium current involved in regulating the excitability of sensory cells of the cochlea. KCNQ4 channels are blocked by linopirdin, XE991 and bepridil, whereas clofilium is without significant effect. Muscarinic agonist oxotremorine-M strongly suppress KCNQ4 current in CHO cells in which cloned KCNQ4 channels were coexpressed with M1 muscarinic receptors. From Homo sapiens (Human).
   2462..2478    +  CDS            TEV site (fragment): tobacco etch virus (TEV) protease recognition and cleavage site
   2483..3196    +  CDS            EGFP: EGFP is a basic (constitutively fluorescent) green fluorescent protein published in 1996, derived from Aequorea victoria. It is reported to be a rapidly-maturing weak dimer with moderate acid sensitivity.
   3197..3217    +  CDS            7xHis: 6xHis affinity tag
   3284..3302    -  promoter       SP6 promoter: promoter for bacteriophage SP6 RNA polymerase
   3328..3552    +  polyA_signal   bGH poly(A) signal: bovine growth hormone polyadenylation signal
   3556..3577    +  promoter       SV40 promoter (fragment): SV40 enhancer and early promoter
   3598..4026    +  rep_origin     f1 ori (sequence partly withheld): f1 bacteriophage origin of replication; arrow indicates direction of (+) strand synthesis
   4040..4369    +  promoter       SV40 promoter: SV40 enhancer and early promoter
   4436..5227    +  CDS            neo: KKA2_KLEPN - Also known as kan, nptII. Experimental evidence at protein level: Swiss-Prot protein existence level 1. Resistance to kanamycin, neomycin, paromomycin, ribostamycin, butirosin and gentamicin B. From Klebsiella pneumoniae.
   5251..5409    +  CDS            ble (fragment): BLE_KLEPN - Experimental evidence at protein level: Swiss-Prot protein existence level 1. Binding protein with a strong affinity to the bleomycin family of antibiotics. Binds to CL990; an antimitotic-antibiotic compound. From Klebsiella pneumoniae.
   5404..5525    +  polyA_signal   SV40 poly(A) signal: SV40 polyadenylation signal
   5598..5614    -  protein_bind   lac operator: The lac repressor binds to the lac operator to inhibit transcription in E. coli. This inhibition can be relieved by adding lactose or isopropyl-β-D-thiogalactopyranoside (IPTG). lac repressor encoded by lacI
   5622..5652    -  promoter       lac promoter: promoter for the E. coli lac operon
   5667..5688    -  protein_bind   CAP binding site: CAP binding activates transcription in the presence of cAMP. E. coli catabolite activator protein
   5701..5793    -  CDS            lacI (fragment): lac repressor; lacI; The lac repressor binds to the lac operator to inhibit transcription in E. coli. This inhibition can be relieved by adding lactose or isopropyl-β-D-thiogalactopyranoside (IPTG).
   5976..6564    -  rep_origin     ori: high-copy-number ColE1/pMB1/pBR322/pUC origin of replication
   6735..7595    -  CDS            AmpR: β-lactamase; bla; confers resistance to ampicillin, carbenicillin, and related antibiotics
   7596..7700    -  promoter       AmpR promoter: bla
>Addgene plasmid #111459 | Kv7.4 (1-645, Δ368-523)/HA tag/pcDNA3.1 | addgene full sequence | sequence record 215143 | Addgene NGS Result
GACGGATCGGGAGATCTCCCGATCCCCTATGGTGCACTCTCAGTACAATCTGCTCTGATGCCGCATAGTT
AAGCCAGTATCTGCTCCCTGCTTGTGTGTTGGAGGTCGCTGAGTAGTGCGCGAGCAAAATTTAAGCTACA
ACAAGGCAAGGCTTGACCGACAATTGCATGAAGAATCTGCTTAGGGTTAGGCGTTTTGCGCTGCTTCGCG
ATGTACGGGCCAGATATACGCGTTGACATTGATTATTGACTAGTTATTAATAGTAATCAATTACGGGGTC
ATTAGTTCATAGCCCATATATGGAGTTCCGCGTTACATAACTTACGGTAAATGGCCCGCCTGGCTGACCG
CCCAACGACCCCCGCCCATTGACGTCAATAATGACGTATGTTCCCATAGTAACGCCAATAGGGACTTTCC
ATTGACGTCAATGGGTGGAGTATTTACGGTAAACTGCCCACTTGGCAGTACATCAAGTGTATCATATGCC
AAGTACGCCCCCTATTGACGTCAATGACGGTAAATGGCCCGCCTGGCATTATGCCCAGTACATGACCTTA
TGGGACTTTCCTACTTGGCAGTACATCTACGTATTAGTCATCGCTATTACCATGGTGATGCGGTTTTGGC
AGTACATCAATGGGCGTGGATAGCGGTTTGACTCACGGGGATTTCCAAGTCTCCACCCCATTGACGTCAA
TGGGAGTTTGTTTTGGCACCAAAATCAACGGGACTTTCCAAAATGTCGTAACAACTCCGCCCCATTGACG
CAAATGGGCGGTAGGCGTGTACGGTGGGAGGTCTATATAAGCAGAGCTCTCTGGCTAACTAGAGAACCCA
CTGCTTACTGGCTTATCGAAATTAATACGACTCACTATAGGGAGACCCAAGCTTGGTACCGAGCTCGGAT
CCTTGGGTACTTCCAATCCATTTGATGTATCCATATGATGTTCCAGATTATGCTGCCGAGGCCCCCCCGC
GCCGCCTCGGCCTGGGTCCCCCGCCCGGGGACGCCCCCCGCGCGGAGCTAGTGGCGCTCACGGCCGTGCA
GAGCGAACAGGGCGAGGCGGGCGGGGGCGGCTCCCCGCGCCGCCTCGGCCTCCTGGGCAGCCCCCTGCCG
CCGGGCGCGCCCCTCCCTGGGCCGGGCTCCGGCTCGGGCTCCGCCTGCGGCCAGCGCTCCTCGGCCGCGC
ACAAGCGCTACCGCCGCCTGCAGAACTGGGTCTACAACGTGCTGGAGCGGCCCCGCGGCTGGGCCTTCGT
CTACCACGTCTTCATATTTTTGCTGGTCTTCAGCTGTCTGGTGCTGTCTGTGCTGTCCACTATCCAGGAG
CACCAGGAACTTGCCAACGAGTGTCTCCTCATCTTGGAATTCGTGATGATCGTGGTTTTCGGCTTGGAGT
ACATCGTCCGGGTCTGGTCCGCCGGATGCTGCTGCCGCTACCGAGGATGGCAGGGTCGCTTCCGCTTTGC
CAGAAAGCCCTTCTGTGTCATCGACTTCATCGTGTTCGTGGCCTCGGTGGCCGTCATCGCCGCGGGTACC
CAGGGCAACATCTTCGCCACGTCCGCGCTGCGCAGCATGCGCTTCCTGCAGATCCTGCGCATGGTGCGCA
TGGACCGCCGCGGCGGCACCTGGAAGCTGCTGGGCTCAGTGGTCTACGCGCATAGCAAGGAGCTGATCAC
CGCCTGGTACATCGGGTTCCTGGTGCTCATCTTCGCCTCCTTCCTGGTCTACCTGGCCGAGAAGGACGCC
AACTCCGACTTCTCCTCCTACGCCGACTCGCTCTGGTGGGGGACGATTACATTGACAACCATCGGCTATG
GTGACAAGACACCGCACACATGGCTGGGCAGGGTCCTGGCTGCTGGCTTCGCCTTACTGGGCATCTCTTT
CTTTGCCCTGCCTGCCGGCATCCTAGGCTCCGGCTTTGCCCTGAAGGTCCAGGAGCAGCACCGGCAGAAG
CACTTCGAGAAGCGGAGGATGCCGGCAGCCAACCTCATCCAGGCTGCCTGGCGCCTGTACTCCACCGATA
TGAGCCGGGCCTACCTGACAGCCACCTGGTACAAGCTTGACGACATCATGCCTGCTGTGAAGACAGTCAT
CCGCTCCATCAGGATTCTCAAGTTCCTGGTGGCCAAAAGGAAATTCAAGGAGACACTGCGACCGTACGAC
GTGAAGGACGTCATTGAGCAGTACTCAGCAGGCCACCTGGACATGCTGGGCCGGATCAAGAGCCTGCAAA
CTCGGGTGGACCAAATTGTGGGTCGGGGGCCCGGGGACAGGAAGGCCCGGGAGAAGGGCGACAAGGGGCC
CTCCGACGCGGAGGTGGTGGATGAAATCAGCATGATGGGACGCGTGGTCAAGGTGGAGAAGCAGGTGCAG
TCCATCGAGCACAAGCTGGACCTGCTGTTGGGCTTCTATTCGCGCGCCCTGCGCTAAGGCAAATTGGGAT
TAATTAATCTCGAAAACCTGTACTTCCAATCCGTGAGCAAGGGCGAGGAGCTGTTCACCGGGGTGGTGCC
CATCCTGGTCGAGCTGGACGGCGACGTAAACGGCCACAAGTTCAGCGTGTCCGGCGAGGGCGAGGGCGAT
GCCACCTACGGCAAGCTGACCCTGAAGTTCATCTGCACCACCGGCAAGCTGCCCGTGCCCTGGCCCACCC
TCGTGACCACCCTGACCTACGGCGTGCAGTGCTTCAGCCGCTACCCCGACCACATGAAGCAGCACGACTT
CTTCAAGTCCGCCATGCCCGAAGGCTACGTCCAGGAGCGCACCATCTTCTTCAAGGACGACGGCAACTAC
AAGACCCGCGCCGAGGTGAAGTTCGAGGGCGACACCCTGGTGAACCGCATCGAGCTGAAGGGCATCGACT
TCAAGGAGGACGGCAACATCCTGGGGCACAAGCTGGAGTACAACTACAACAGCCACAACGTCTATATCAT
GGCCGACAAGCAGAAGAACGGCATCAAGGTGAACTTCAAGATCCGCCACAACATCGAGGACGGCAGCGTG
CAGCTCGCCGACCACTACCAGCAGAACACCCCCATCGGCGACGGCCCCGTGCTGCTGCCCGACAACCACT
ACCTGAGCACCCAGTCCGCCCTGAGCAAAGACCCCAACGAGAAGCGCGATCACATGGTCCTGCTGGAGTT
CGTGACCGCCGCCGGGATCACTCTCGGCATGGACGAGCTGTACAAGCATCACCATCACCATCACCATCAC
TAAGGATCCTGCAGATATCCATCACACTGGCGGCCGCTCGAGCATGCATCTAGAGGGCCCTATTCTATAG
TGTCACCTAAATGCTAGAGCTCGCTGATCAGCCTCGACTGTGCCTTCTAGTTGCCAGCCATCTGTTGTTT
GCCCCTCCCCCGTGCCTTCCTTGACCCTGGAAGGTGCCACTCCCACTGTCCTTTCCTAATAAAATGAGGA
AATTGCATCGCATTGTCTGAGTAGGTGTCATTCTATTCTGGGGGGTGGGGTGGGGCAGGACAGCAAGGGG
GAGGATTGGGAAGACAATAGCAGGCATGCTGGGGATGCGGTGGGCTCTATGGCTTCTGAGGCGGAAAGAA
CCAGCTGGGGCTCTAGGGGGTATCCCC
[124 nt withheld, positions 3598-3721]
C
[91 nt withheld, positions 3723-3813]
A
[49 nt withheld, positions 3815-3863]
CCTTTGACGTTGGAGTCCACGTTCTTT
[37 nt withheld, positions 3891-3927]
ACCCTATCTCGGTCTATTCTTTTGATTTATAAGGGATTTTGCCGATTTCGGCCTATTGGTTAAAAAATGA
GCTGATTTAACAAAAATTTAACGCGAATTAATTCTGTGGAATGTGTGTCAGTTAGGGTGTGGAAAGTCCC
CAGGCTCCCCAGCAGGCAGAAGTATGCAAAGCATGCATCTCAATTAGTCAGCAACCAGGTGTGGAAAGTC
CCCAGGCTCCCCAGCAGGCAGAAGTATGCAAAGCATGCATCTCAATTAGTCAGCAACCATAGTCCCGCCC
CTAACTCCGCCCATCCCGCCCCTAACTCCGCCCAGTTCCGCCCATTCTCCGCCCCATGGCTGACTAATTT
TTTTTATTTATGCAGAGGCCGAGGCCGCCTCTGCCTCTGAGCTATTCCAGAAGTAGTGAGGAGGCTTTTT
TGGAGGCCTAGGCTTTTGCAAAAAGCTCCCGGGAGCTTGTATATCCATTTTCGGATCTGATCAAGAGACA
GGATGAGGATCGTTTCGCATGATTGAACAAGATGGATTGCACGCAGGTTCTCCGGCCGCTTGGGTGGAGA
GGCTATTCGGCTATGACTGGGCACAACAGACAATCGGCTGCTCTGATGCCGCCGTGTTCCGGCTGTCAGC
GCAGGGGCGCCCGGTTCTTTTTGTCAAGACCGACCTGTCCGGTGCCCTGAATGAACTGCAGGACGAGGCA
GCGCGGCTATCGTGGCTGGCCACGACGGGCGTTCCTTGCGCAGCTGTGCTCGACGTTGTCACTGAAGCGG
GAAGGGACTGGCTGCTATTGGGCGAAGTGCCGGGGCAGGATCTCCTGTCATCTCACCTTGCTCCTGCCGA
GAAAGTATCCATCATGGCTGATGCAATGCGGCGGCTGCATACGCTTGATCCGGCTACCTGCCCATTCGAC
CACCAAGCGAAACATCGCATCGAGCGAGCACGTACTCGGATGGAAGCCGGTCTTGTCGATCAGGATGATC
TGGACGAAGAGCATCAGGGGCTCGCGCCAGCCGAACTGTTCGCCAGGCTCAAGGCGCGCATGCCCGACGG
CGAGGATCTCGTCGTGACCCATGGCGATGCCTGCTTGCCGAATATCATGGTGGAAAATGGCCGCTTTTCT
GGATTCATCGACTGTGGCCGGCTGGGTGTGGCGGACCGCTATCAGGACATAGCGTTGGCTACCCGTGATA
TTGCTGAAGAGCTTGGCGGCGAATGGGCTGACCGCTTCCTCGTGCTTTACGGTATCGCCGCTCCCGATTC
GCAGCGCATCGCCTTCTATCGCCTTCTTGACGAGTTCTTCTGAGCGGGACTCTGGGGTTCGAAATGACCG
ACCAAGCGACGCCCAACCTGCCATCACGAGATTTCGATTCCACCGCCGCCTTCTATGAAAGGTTGGGCTT
CGGAATCGTTTTCCGGGACGCCGGCTGGATGATCCTCCAGCGCGGGGATCTCATGCTGGAGTTCTTCGCC
CACCCCAACTTGTTTATTGCAGCTTATAATGGTTACAAATAAAGCAATAGCATCACAAATTTCACAAATA
AAGCATTTTTTTCACTGCATTCTAGTTGTGGTTTGTCCAAACTCATCAATGTATCTTATCATGTCTGTAT
ACCGTCGACCTCTAGCTAGAGCTTGGCGTAATCATGGTCATAGCTGTTTCCTGTGTGAAATTGTTATCCG
CTCACAATTCCACACAACATACGAGCCGGAAGCATAAAGTGTAAAGCCTGGGGTGCCTAATGAGTGAGCT
AACTCACATTAATTGCGTTGCGCTCACTGCCCGCTTTCCAGTCGGGAAACCTGTCGTGCCAGCTGCATTA
ATGAATCGGCCAACGCGCGGGGAGAGGCGGTTTGCGTATTGGGCGCTCTTCCGCTTCCTCGCTCACTGAC
TCGCTGCGCTCGGTCGTTCGGCTGCGGCGAGCGGTATCAGCTCACTCAAAGGCGGTAATACGGTTATCCA
CAGAATCAGGGGATAACGCAGGAAAGAACATGTGAGCAAAAGGCCAGCAAAAGGCCAGGAACCGTAAAAA
GGCCGCGTTGCTGGCGTTTTTCCATAGGCTCCGCCCCCCTGACGAGCATCACAAAAATCGACGCTCAAGT
CAGAGGTGGCGAAACCCGACAGGACTATAAAGATACCAGGCGTTTCCCCCTGGAAGCTCCCTCGTGCGCT
CTCCTGTTCCGACCCTGCCGCTTACCGGATACCTGTCCGCCTTTCTCCCTTCGGGAAGCGTGGCGCTTTC
TCATAGCTCACGCTGTAGGTATCTCAGTTCGGTGTAGGTCGTTCGCTCCAAGCTGGGCTGTGTGCACGAA
CCCCCCGTTCAGCCCGACCGCTGCGCCTTATCCGGTAACTATCGTCTTGAGTCCAACCCGGTAAGACACG
ACTTATCGCCACTGGCAGCAGCCACTGGTAACAGGATTAGCAGAGCGAGGTATGTAGGCGGTGCTACAGA
GTTCTTGAAGTGGTGGCCTAACTACGGCTACACTAGAAGAACAGTATTTGGTATCTGCGCTCTGCTGAAG
CCAGTTACCTTCGGAAAAAGAGTTGGTAGCTCTTGATCCGGCAAACAAACCACCGCTGGTAGCGGTGGTT
TTTTTGTTTGCAAGCAGCAGATTACGCGCAGAAAAAAAGGATCTCAAGAAGATCCTTTGATCTTTTCTAC
GGGGTCTGACGCTCAGTGGAACGAAAACTCACGTTAAGGGATTTTGGTCATGAGATTATCAAAAAGGATC
TTCACCTAGATCCTTTTAAATTAAAAATGAAGTTTTAAATCAATCTAAAGTATATATGAGTAAACTTGGT
CTGACAGTTACCAATGCTTAATCAGTGAGGCACCTATCTCAGCGATCTGTCTATTTCGTTCATCCATAGT
TGCCTGACTCCCCGTCGTGTAGATAACTACGATACGGGAGGGCTTACCATCTGGCCCCAGTGCTGCAATG
ATACCGCGAGACCCACGCTCACCGGCTCCAGATTTATCAGCAATAAACCAGCCAGCCGGAAGGGCCGAGC
GCAGAAGTGGTCCTGCAACTTTATCCGCCTCCATCCAGTCTATTAATTGTTGCCGGGAAGCTAGAGTAAG
TAGTTCGCCAGTTAATAGTTTGCGCAACGTTGTTGCCATTGCTACAGGCATCGTGGTGTCACGCTCGTCG
TTTGGTATGGCTTCATTCAGCTCCGGTTCCCAACGATCAAGGCGAGTTACATGATCCCCCATGTTGTGCA
AAAAAGCGGTTAGCTCCTTCGGTCCTCCGATCGTTGTCAGAAGTAAGTTGGCCGCAGTGTTATCACTCAT
GGTTATGGCAGCACTGCATAATTCTCTTACTGTCATGCCATCCGTAAGATGCTTTTCTGTGACTGGTGAG
TACTCAACCAAGTCATTCTGAGAATAGTGTATGCGGCGACCGAGTTGCTCTTGCCCGGCGTCAATACGGG
ATAATACCGCGCCACATAGCAGAACTTTAAAAGTGCTCATCATTGGAAAACGTTCTTCGGGGCGAAAACT
CTCAAGGATCTTACCGCTGTTGAGATCCAGTTCGATGTAACCCACTCGTGCACCCAACTGATCTTCAGCA
TCTTTTACTTTCACCAGCGTTTCTGGGTGAGCAAAAACAGGAAGGCAAAATGCCGCAAAAAAGGGAATAA
GGGCGACACGGAAATGTTGAATACTCATACTCTTCCTTTTTCAATATTATTGAAGCATTTATCAGGGTTA
TTGTCTCATGAGCGGATACATATTTGAATGTATTTAGAAAAATAAACAAATAGGGGTTCCGCGCACATTT
CCCCGAAAAGTGCCACCTGACGTC
